Addgene plasmid #163395: Ssh1 gRNA#2
Purpose: Cas9-mediated knockout of Ssh1 in mammalian cells
Depositing lab: Takeshi Imai. Depositing organization: Kyushu University. Publication: BMPR-2 gates activity-dependent stabilization of primary dendrites during mitral cell remodeling. Aihara S, Fujimoto S, Sakaguchi R, Imai T. Cell Rep. 2021 Jun 22;35(12):109276. doi: 10.1016/j.celrep.2021.109276. PubMed 34161760.
Backbone
  Vector backbone: gRNA backbone
  Backbone size w/o insert (bp): 2763
  Total vector size (bp): 2813
  Vector type: Mammalian Expression, CRISPR
Growth in bacteria
  Bacterial resistance: Ampicillin, 100 μg/mL
  Growth temperature: 37°C
  Growth strain: DH5alpha
  Copy number: Low Copy
Gene/Insert
  Gene/Insert name: ssh1
  gRNA/shRNA sequence: GACCGACCGTGTCCGCTACATGG
  Species: M. musculus (mouse)
  GenBank ID: NM_198109.5
  Entrez Gene: Ssh1 (a.k.a. Gm1394, SSH-1)
Terms and licenses: Academic/Nonprofit Terms; Industry Terms: Not Available to Industry
How to cite: Ssh1 gRNA#2 was a gift from Takeshi Imai (Addgene plasmid # 163395 ; http://n2t.net/addgene:163395 ; RRID:Addgene_163395)
