[The description below was written by a language model from this plasmid's Addgene catalogue record and pLannotate feature annotations shown in this document.]
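Description:
Ssh1 gRNA#2 is a small (about 2.8 kb) mammalian CRISPR guide RNA expression plasmid built on a minimal "gRNA backbone". Its payload is a single Pol III transcription unit. A human U6 promoter drives a short spacer targeting mouse Ssh1 (slingshot protein phosphatase 1), and the spacer is fused to the Streptococcus pyogenes Cas9 guide RNA scaffold. The gap between the annotated promoter and scaffold matches the position where a roughly 20-nt targeting sequence would sit. As the "#2" in the name suggests, this is probably one of several guides designed against the same gene. The plasmid carries no Cas9 coding sequence, no fluorescent reporter and no mammalian selection marker, so the nuclease must come from a separate construct or from a Cas9-expressing cell or animal.

In E. coli the plasmid is maintained through a ColE1/pUC-type origin and selected with ampicillin via the β-lactamase gene and its own promoter. The catalogue entry lists the copy number as low, whereas the feature annotation describes this origin class as high-copy. The remaining annotated elements are a fragment of a Gateway attB2 site, a pUC18/19 polylinker, the lac promoter/operator with its CAP binding site, and short fragments scored as lacI and RSF ori. These appear to be cloning-vector remnants with no evident role in guide expression.

The stated purpose is Cas9-mediated knockout of Ssh1 in mammalian cells. The associated publication concerns activity-dependent stabilization of primary dendrites during mitral cell remodeling, which points to loss-of-function studies in mouse neurons.
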