Features (pLannotate 1.2.2; 13 found; start..end, strand, type, name):
     72..312     +  promoter       U6 promoter: RNA polymerase III promoter for human U6 snRNA
    341..416     +  misc_RNA       gRNA scaffold: guide RNA scaffold for the Streptococcus pyogenes CRISPR/Cas9 system
    428..449     -  protein_bind   attB2 (fragment): mutant version of attB; recombination site for the Gateway® BP reaction BP Clonase™
    463..517     -  CDS            lacI (fragment): lac repressor; lacI; The lac repressor binds to the lac operator to inhibit transcription in E. coli. This inhibition can be relieved by adding lactose or isopropyl-β-D-thiogalactopyranoside (IPTG).
    519..652     -  rep_origin     RSF ori (fragment): Plasmids containing the RSF 1030 origin of replication can be propagated in E. coli cells that contain additional plasmids with compatible origins.
    658..714     +  misc_feature   MCS: pUC18/19 multiple cloning site
    751..767     -  protein_bind   lac operator: The lac repressor binds to the lac operator to inhibit transcription in E. coli. This inhibition can be relieved by adding lactose or isopropyl-β-D-thiogalactopyranoside (IPTG). lac repressor encoded by lacI
    775..805     -  promoter       lac promoter: promoter for the E. coli lac operon
    820..841     -  protein_bind   CAP binding site: CAP binding activates transcription in the presence of cAMP. E. coli catabolite activator protein
    854..946     -  CDS            lacI (fragment): lac repressor; lacI; The lac repressor binds to the lac operator to inhibit transcription in E. coli. This inhibition can be relieved by adding lactose or isopropyl-β-D-thiogalactopyranoside (IPTG).
   1129..1717    -  rep_origin     ori: high-copy-number ColE1/pMB1/pBR322/pUC origin of replication
   1888..2748    -  CDS            AmpR: β-lactamase; bla; confers resistance to ampicillin, carbenicillin, and related antibiotics
   2749..41      -  promoter       AmpR promoter (across the origin): bla
>Addgene plasmid #163395 | Ssh1 gRNA#2 | addgene full sequence | sequence record 341103 | Addgene NGS Result
TTTGAATGTATTTAGAAAAATAAACAAATAGGGGTTCCGCGCACATTTCCCCGAAAAGTGCCACCTGACG
TGAGGGCCTATTTCCCATGATTCCTTCATATTTGCATATACGATACAAGGCTGTTAGAGAGATAATTAGA
ATTAATTTGACTGTAAACACAAAGATATTAGTACAAAATACGTGACGTAGAAAGTAATAATTTCTTGGGT
AGTTTGCAGTTTTAAAATTATGTTTTAAAATGGACTATCATATGCTTACCGTAACTTGAAAGTATTTCGA
TTTCTTGGCTTTATATATCTTGTGGAAAGGACGAAACACCGACCGACCGTGTCCGCTACAGTTTTAGAGC
TAGAAATAGCAAGTTAAAATAAGGCTAGTCCGTTATCAACTTGAAAAAGTGGCACCGAGTCGGTGCTTTT
TTTCTAGACCCAGCTTTCTTGTACAAAGTTGGCATTAGATCCGCTGCATTAATGAATCGGCCAACGCGCG
GGGAGAGGCGGTTTGCGTATTGGGCGCTCTTCCGCTTCCTCGCTCACTGACTCGCTGCGCTCGGTCGTTC
GGCTGCGGCGAGCGGTATCAGCTCACTCAAAGGCGGTAATACGGTTATCCACAGAATCAGGGGATAACGC
AGGAAAGAACATGTGAGCAAAAGGCCAGAATTCGAGCTCGGTACCCGGGGATCCTCTAGAGTCGACCTGC
AGGCATGCAAGCTTGGCGTAATCATGGTCATAGCTGTTTCCTGTGTGAAATTGTTATCCGCTCACAATTC
CACACAACATACGAGCCGGAAGCATAAAGTGTAAAGCCTGGGGTGCCTAATGAGTGAGCTAACTCACATT
AATTGCGTTGCGCTCACTGCCCGCTTTCCAGTCGGGAAACCTGTCGTGCCAGCTGCATTAATGAATCGGC
CAACGCGCGGGGAGAGGCGGTTTGCGTATTGGGCGCTCTTCCGCTTCCTCGCTCACTGACTCGCTGCGCT
CGGTCGTTCGGCTGCGGCGAGCGGTATCAGCTCACTCAAAGGCGGTAATACGGTTATCCACAGAATCAGG
GGATAACGCAGGAAAGAACATGTGAGCAAAAGGCCAGCAAAAGGCCAGGAACCGTAAAAAGGCCGCGTTG
CTGGCGTTTTTCCATAGGCTCCGCCCCCCTGACGAGCATCACAAAAATCGACGCTCAAGTCAGAGGTGGC
GAAACCCGACAGGACTATAAAGATACCAGGCGTTTCCCCCTGGAAGCTCCCTCGTGCGCTCTCCTGTTCC
GACCCTGCCGCTTACCGGATACCTGTCCGCCTTTCTCCCTTCGGGAAGCGTGGCGCTTTCTCATAGCTCA
CGCTGTAGGTATCTCAGTTCGGTGTAGGTCGTTCGCTCCAAGCTGGGCTGTGTGCACGAACCCCCCGTTC
AGCCCGACCGCTGCGCCTTATCCGGTAACTATCGTCTTGAGTCCAACCCGGTAAGACACGACTTATCGCC
ACTGGCAGCAGCCACTGGTAACAGGATTAGCAGAGCGAGGTATGTAGGCGGTGCTACAGAGTTCTTGAAG
TGGTGGCCTAACTACGGCTACACTAGAAGAACAGTATTTGGTATCTGCGCTCTGCTGAAGCCAGTTACCT
TCGGAAAAAGAGTTGGTAGCTCTTGATCCGGCAAACAAACCACCGCTGGTAGCGGTGGTTTTTTTGTTTG
CAAGCAGCAGATTACGCGCAGAAAAAAAGGATCTCAAGAAGATCCTTTGATCTTTTCTACGGGGTCTGAC
GCTCAGTGGAACGAAAACTCACGTTAAGGGATTTTGGTCATGAGATTATCAAAAAGGATCTTCACCTAGA
TCCTTTTAAATTAAAAATGAAGTTTTAAATCAATCTAAAGTATATATGAGTAAACTTGGTCTGACAGTTA
CCAATGCTTAATCAGTGAGGCACCTATCTCAGCGATCTGTCTATTTCGTTCATCCATAGTTGCCTGACTC
CCCGTCGTGTAGATAACTACGATACGGGAGGGCTTACCATCTGGCCCCAGTGCTGCAATGATACCGCGAG
ACCCACGCTCACCGGCTCCAGATTTATCAGCAATAAACCAGCCAGCCGGAAGGGCCGAGCGCAGAAGTGG
TCCTGCAACTTTATCCGCCTCCATCCAGTCTATTAATTGTTGCCGGGAAGCTAGAGTAAGTAGTTCGCCA
GTTAATAGTTTGCGCAACGTTGTTGCCATTGCTACAGGCATCGTGGTGTCACGCTCGTCGTTTGGTATGG
CTTCATTCAGCTCCGGTTCCCAACGATCAAGGCGAGTTACATGATCCCCCATGTTGTGCAAAAAAGCGGT
TAGCTCCTTCGGTCCTCCGATCGTTGTCAGAAGTAAGTTGGCCGCAGTGTTATCACTCATGGTTATGGCA
GCACTGCATAATTCTCTTACTGTCATGCCATCCGTAAGATGCTTTTCTGTGACTGGTGAGTACTCAACCA
AGTCATTCTGAGAATAGTGTATGCGGCGACCGAGTTGCTCTTGCCCGGCGTCAATACGGGATAATACCGC
GCCACATAGCAGAACTTTAAAAGTGCTCATCATTGGAAAACGTTCTTCGGGGCGAAAACTCTCAAGGATC
TTACCGCTGTTGAGATCCAGTTCGATGTAACCCACTCGTGCACCCAACTGATCTTCAGCATCTTTTACTT
TCACCAGCGTTTCTGGGTGAGCAAAAACAGGAAGGCAAAATGCCGCAAAAAAGGGAATAAGGGCGACACG
GAAATGTTGAATACTCATACTCTTCCTTTTTCAATATTATTGAAGCATTTATCAGGGTTATTGTCTCATG
AGCGGATACATA
